Addgene plasmid #21961: LZRS-IresGFP
Depositing lab: Lynda Chin. Depositing organization: Dana-Farber Cancer Institute. Publication: Comparative oncogenomics identifies NEDD9 as a melanoma metastasis gene. Kim M, Gans JD, Nogueira C, Wang A, Paik JH, Feng B, Brennan C, Hahn WC, Cordon-Cardo C, Wagner SN, Flotte TJ, Duncan LM, Granter SR, Chin L. Cell. 2006 Jun 30. 125(7):1269-81. 10.1016/j.cell.2006.06.008 PubMed 16814714.
Backbone
  Vector backbone: LZRS-pBMN-Z-delta
  Backbone size w/o insert (bp): 11476
  Vector type: Mammalian Expression, Retroviral
  Selectable markers: Puromycin ; puro selection for packaging cell only
Growth in bacteria
  Bacterial resistance: Ampicillin, 100 μg/mL
  Growth temperature: 37°C
  Growth strain: Stbl2
  Copy number: High Copy
Gene/Insert
  Gene/Insert name: Ires GFP (alt name: enhanced GFP)
  Insert size (bp): 1500
  Mutation: GACAGATGACTATGCAGAGAT
  Cloning method: Restriction Enzyme; 5′ cloning site XhoI (not destroyed); 3′ cloning site XhoI (destroyed during cloning)
  Sequencing primers: 5′ n/a
Terms and licenses: Academic/Nonprofit Terms; Industry Terms: Not Available to Industry
How to cite: LZRS-IresGFP was a gift from Lynda Chin (Addgene plasmid # 21961 ; http://n2t.net/addgene:21961 ; RRID:Addgene_21961)
