[The description below was written by a language model from this plasmid's Addgene catalogue record.]
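Description:
LZRS-IresGFP is a retroviral mammalian expression vector built on the LZRS-pBMN-Z-delta backbone (recorded as about 11.5 kb without insert). In bacteria it is a high-copy plasmid selected with ampicillin, and the record lists a recombination-deficient host strain, as is commonly chosen for plasmids carrying repeated viral sequences. The record also lists a puromycin marker but specifies that puromycin selection applies to the packaging cell only. The drug therefore serves to maintain the plasmid in virus-producing cells and cannot be used to select transduced target cells.

The insert is an approximately 1.5 kb IRES–enhanced GFP cassette, cloned by restriction digestion into an XhoI site. The 5′ XhoI site was preserved and the 3′ site was destroyed, leaving a single XhoI site upstream of the IRES. An internal ribosome entry site allows cap-independent translation of a downstream open reading frame, so a gene placed upstream of it would be co-expressed with GFP from one bicistronic transcript. GFP fluorescence then marks infected cells and allows them to be sorted, which compensates for the lack of a drug marker in target cells. As deposited, the plasmid appears to be the empty GFP-only parent or control vector.

The record does not state which promoter drives the cassette, and no feature table is provided, so the LTRs, packaging signal and other backbone elements cannot be confirmed here. The mutation field holds only a short nucleotide string with no explanation, so its meaning is unclear. The associated publication concerns the identification of a melanoma metastasis gene, consistent with use of this vector for retroviral gene delivery in functional studies of candidate genes.
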