>Addgene plasmid #21961 | LZRS-IresGFP | addgene partial sequence | sequence record 27763 | 21961 with EGFP-N
TCTCGCCCTTGCTCACCATGGTTGTGGCCATATTATCATCGTGTTTTTCAAAGGAAAACCACGTCCCCGT
GGTTCGGGGGGCCTAGACGTTTTTTTAACCTCGACTAAACACATGTAAAGCATGTGCACCGAGGCCCCAG
ATCAGATCCCATACAATGGGGTACCTTCTGGGCATCCTTCAGCCCCTTGTTGAATACGCTTGAGGAGAGC
CATTTGACTCTTTCCACAACTATCCAACTCACAACGTGGCACTGGGGTTGTGCCGCCTTTGCAGGTGTAT
CTTATACACGTGGCTTTTGGCCGCAGAGGCACCTGTCGCCAGGTGGGGGGTTCCGCTGCCTGCAAAGGGT
CGCTACAGACGTTGTTTGTCTTCAAGAAGCTTCCAGAGGAACTGCTTCCTTCACGACATTCAACAGACCT
TGCATTCCTTTGGCGAGAGGGGAAAGACCCCTAGGAATGCTCGTCAAGAAGACAGGGCCAGGTTTCCGGG
CCCTCACATTGCCAAAAGACGGCAATATGGTGGAAAATAACATATAGACAAACGCACACCGGCCTTATTC
CAAGCGGCTTCGGCCAGTAACGTTAGGGGGGGGGGAGGGAGAGGGGGGGGGGGGGCGGAA
